>Addgene plasmid #180219 | Reporter-2 | addgene full sequence | sequence record 355939 | Addgene NGS Result
CATGACCGAGTACAAGCCCACGGTGCGCCTCGCCACCCGCGACGACGTCCCCAGGGCCGTACGCACCCTC
GCCGCCGCGTTCGCCGACTACCCCGCCACGCGCCACACCGTCGATCCGGACCGCCACATCGAGCGGGTCA
CCGAGCTGCAAGAACTCTTCCTCACGCGCGTCGGGCTCGACATCGGCAAGGTGTGGGTCGCGGACGACGG
CGCCGCGGTGGCGGTCTGGACCACGCCGGAGAGCGTCGAAGCGGGGGCGGTGTTCGCCGAGATCGGCCCG
CGCATGGCCGAGTTGAGCGGTTCCCGGCTGGCCGCGCAGCAACAGATGGAAGGCCTCCTGGCGCCGCACC
GGCCCAAGGAGCCCGCGTGGTTCCTGGCCACCGTCGGAGTCTCGCCCGACCACCAGGGCAAGGGTCTGGG
CAGCGCCGTCGTGCTCCCCGGAGTGGAGGCGGCCGAGCGCGCCGGGGTGCCCGCCTTCCTGGAGACCTCC
GCGCCCCGCAACCTCCCCTTCTACGAGCGGCTCGGCTTCACCGTCACCGCCGACGTCGAGGTGCCCGAAG
GACCGCGCACCTGGTGCATGACCCGCAAGCCCGGTGCCTGAGCTAAGCACTTCGTGGCCGAGGAGCAGGA
CTGAGAATTCCAGTCGACAATCAACCTCTGGATTACAAAATTTGTGAAAGATTGACTGGTATTCTTAACT
ATGTTGCTCCTTTTACGCTATGTGGATACGCTGCTTTAATGCCTTTGTATCATGCTATTGCTTCCCGTAT
GGCTTTCATTTTCTCCTCCTTGTATAAATCCTGGTTGCTGTCTCTTTATGAGGAGTTGTGGCCCGTTGTC
AGGCAACGTGGCGTGGTGTGCACTGTGTTTGCTGACGCAACCCCCACTGGTTGGGGCATTGCCACCACCT
GTCAGCTCCTTTCCGGGACTTTCGCTTTCCCCCTCCCTATTGCCACGGCGGAACTCATCGCCGCCTGCCT
TGCCCGCTGCTGGACAGGGGCTCGGCTGTTGGGCACTGACAATTCCGTGGTGTTGTCGGGGAAGCTGACG
TCCTTTCCATGGCTGCTCGCCTGTGTTGCCACCTGGATTCTGCGCGGGACGTCCTTCTGCTACGTCCCTT
CGGCCCTCAATCCAGCGGACCTTCCTTCCCGCGGCCTGCTGCCGGCTCTGCGGCCTCTTCCGCGTCTTCG
CCTTCGCCCTCAGACGAGTCGGATCTCCCTTTGGGCCGCCTCCCCGCCTGGAATTCGAGCTCGGTACCTT
TAAGACCAATGACTTACAAGGCAGCTGTAGATCTTAGCCACTTTTTAAAAGAAAAGGGGGGACTGGAAGG
GCTAATTCACTCCCAACGAAGACAAGATCTGCTTTTTGCTTGTACTGGGTCTCTCTGGTTAGACCAGATC
TGAGCCTGGGAGCTCTCTGGCTAACTAGGGAACCCACTGCTTAAGCCTCAATAAAGCTTGCCTTGAGTGC
TTCAAGTAGTGTGTGCCCGTCTGTTGTGTGACTCTGGTAACTAGAGATCCCTCAGACCCTTTTAGTCAGT
GTGGAAAATCTCTAGCAGTAGTAGTTCATGTCATCTTATTATTCAGTATTTATAACTTGCAAAGAAATGA
ATATCAGAGAGTGAGAGGAACTTGTTTATTGCAGCTTATAATGGTTACAAATAAAGCAATAGCATCACAA
ATTTCACAAATAAAGCATTTTTTTCACTGCATTCTAGTTGTGGTTTGTCCAAACTCATCAATGTATCTTA
TCATGTCTGGCTCTAGCTATCCCGCCCCTAACTCCGCCCATCCCGCCCCTAACTCCGCCCAGTTCCGCCC
ATTCTCCGCCCCATGGCTGACTAATTTTTTTTATTTATGCAGAGGCCGAGGCCGCCTCGGCCTCTGAGCT
ATTCCAGAAGTAGTGAGGAGGCTTTTTTGGAGGCCTAGGGACGTACCCAATTCGCCCTATAGTGAGTCGT
ATTACGCGCGCTCACTGGCCGTCGTTTTACAACGTCGTGACTGGGAAAACCCTGGCGTTACCCAACTTAA
TCGCCTTGCAGCACATCCCCCTTTCGCCAGCTGGCGTAATAGCGAAGAGGCCCGCACCGATCGCCCTTCC
CAACAGTTGCGCAGCCTGAATGGCGAATGGG
[124 nt withheld, positions 2132-2255]
C
[91 nt withheld, positions 2257-2347]
A
[49 nt withheld, positions 2349-2397]
CCTTTGACGTTGGAGTCCACGTTCTTT
[37 nt withheld, positions 2425-2461]
ACCCTATCTCGGTCTATTCTTTTGATTTATAAGGGATTTTGCCGATTTCGGCCTATTGGTTAAAAAATGA
GCTGATTTAACAAAAATTTAACGCGAATTTTAACAAAATATTAACGCTTACAATTTAGGTGGCACTTTTC
GGGGAAATGTGCGCGGAACCCCTATTTGTTTATTTTTCTAAATACATTCAAATATGTATCCGCTCATGAG
ACAATAACCCTGATAAATGCTTCAATAATATTGAAAAAGGAAGAGTATGAGTATTCAACATTTCCGTGTC
GCCCTTATTCCCTTTTTTGCGGCATTTTGCCTTCCTGTTTTTGCTCACCCAGAAACGCTGGTGAAAGTAA
AAGATGCTGAAGATCAGTTGGGTGCACGAGTGGGTTACATCGAACTGGATCTCAACAGCGGTAAGATCCT
TGAGAGTTTTCGCCCCGAAGAACGTTTTCCAATGATGAGCACTTTTAAAGTTCTGCTATGTGGCGCGGTA
TTATCCCGTATTGACGCCGGGCAAGAGCAACTCGGTCGCCGCATACACTATTCTCAGAATGACTTGGTTG
AGTACTCACCAGTCACAGAAAAGCATCTTACGGATGGCATGACAGTAAGAGAATTATGCAGTGCTGCCAT
AACCATGAGTGATAACACTGCGGCCAACTTACTTCTGACAACGATCGGAGGACCGAAGGAGCTAACCGCT
TTTTTGCACAACATGGGGGATCATGTAACTCGCCTTGATCGTTGGGAACCGGAGCTGAATGAAGCCATAC
CAAACGACGAGCGTGACACCACGATGCCTGTAGCAATGGCAACAACGTTGCGCAAACTATTAACTGGCGA
ACTACTTACTCTAGCTTCCCGGCAACAATTAATAGACTGGATGGAGGCGGATAAAGTTGCAGGACCACTT
CTGCGCTCGGCCCTTCCGGCTGGCTGGTTTATTGCTGATAAATCTGGAGCCGGTGAGCGTGGGTCTCGCG
GTATCATTGCAGCACTGGGGCCAGATGGTAAGCCCTCCCGTATCGTAGTTATCTACACGACGGGGAGTCA
GGCAACTATGGATGAACGAAATAGACAGATCGCTGAGATAGGTGCCTCACTGATTAAGCATTGGTAACTG
TCAGACCAAGTTTACTCATATATACTTTAGATTGATTTAAAACTTCATTTTTAATTTAAAAGGATCTAGG
TGAAGATCCTTTTTGATAATCTCATGACCAAAATCCCTTAACGTGAGTTTTCGTTCCACTGAGCGTCAGA
CCCCGTAGAAAAGATCAAAGGATCTTCTTGAGATCCTTTTTTTCTGCGCGTAATCTGCTGCTTGCAAACA
AAAAAACCACCGCTACCAGCGGTGGTTTGTTTGCCGGATCAAGAGCTACCAACTCTTTTTCCGAAGGTAA
CTGGCTTCAGCAGAGCGCAGATACCAAATACTGTTCTTCTAGTGTAGCCGTAGTTAGGCCACCACTTCAA
GAACTCTGTAGCACCGCCTACATACCTCGCTCTGCTAATCCTGTTACCAGTGGCTGCTGCCAGTGGCGAT
AAGTCGTGTCTTACCGGGTTGGACTCAAGACGATAGTTACCGGATAAGGCGCAGCGGTCGGGCTGAACGG
GGGGTTCGTGCACACAGCCCAGCTTGGAGCGAACGACCTACACCGAACTGAGATACCTACAGCGTGAGCT
ATGAGAAAGCGCCACGCTTCCCGAAGGGAGAAAGGCGGACAGGTATCCGGTAAGCGGCAGGGTCGGAACA
GGAGAGCGCACGAGGGAGCTTCCAGGGGGAAACGCCTGGTATCTTTATAGTCCTGTCGGGTTTCGCCACC
TCTGACTTGAGCGTCGATTTTTGTGATGCTCGTCAGGGGGGCGGAGCCTATGGAAAAACGCCAGCAACGC
GGCCTTTTTACGGTTCCTGGCCTTTTGCTGGCCTTTTGCTCACATGTTCTTTCCTGCGTTATCCCCTGAT
TCTGTGGATAACCGTATTACCGCCTTTGAGTGAGCTGATACCGCTCGCCGCAGCCGAACGACCGAGCGCA
GCGAGTCAGTGAGCGAGGAAGCGGAAGAGCGCCCAATACGCAAACCGCCTCTCCCCGCGCGTTGGCCGAT
TCATTAATGCAGCTGGCACGACAGGTTTCCCGACTGGAAAGCGGGCAGTGAGCGCAACGCAATTAATGTG
AGTTAGCTCACTCATTAGGCACCCCAGGCTTTACACTTTATGCTTCCGGCTCGTATGTTGTGTGGAATTG
TGAGCGGATAACAATTTCACACAGGAAACAGCTATGACCATGATTACGCCAAGCGCGCAATTAACCCTCA
CTAAAGGGAACAAAAGCTGGAGCTGCAAGCTTAATGTAGTCTTATGCAATACTCTTGTAGTCTTGCAACA
TGGTAACGATGAGTTAGCAACATGCCTTACAAGGAGAGAAAAAGCACCGTGCATGCCGATTGGTGGAAGT
AAGGTGGTACGATCGTGCCTTATTAGGAAGGCAACAGACGGGTCTGACATGGATTGGACGAACCACTGAA
TTGCCGCATTGCAGAGATATTGTATTTAAGTGCCTAGCTCGATACATAAACGGGTCTCTCTGGTTAGACC
AGATCTGAGCCTGGGAGCTCTCTGGCTAACTAGGGAACCCACTGCTTAAGCCTCAATAAAGCTTGCCTTG
AGTGCTTCAAGTAGTGTGTGCCCGTCTGTTGTGTGACTCTGGTAACTAGAGATCCCTCAGACCCTTTTAG
TCAGTGTGGAAAATCTCTAGCAGTGGCGCCCGAACAGGGACTTGAAAGCGAAAGGGAAACCAGAGGAGCT
CTCTCGACGCAGGACTCGGCTTGCTGAAGCGCGCACGGCAAGAGGCGAGGGGCGGCGACTGGTGAGTACG
CCAAAAATTTTGACTAGCGGAGGCTAGAAGGAGAGAGATGGGTGCGAGAGCGTCAGTATTAAGCGGGGGA
GAATTAGATCGCGATGGGAAAAAATTCGGTTAAGGCCAGGGGGAAAGAAAAAATATAAATTAAAACATAT
AGTATGGGCAAGCAGGGAGCTAGAACGATTCGCAGTTAATCCTGGCCTGTTAGAAACATCAGAAGGCTGT
AGACAAATACTGGGACAGCTACAACCATCCCTTCAGACAGGATCAGAAGAACTTAGATCATTATATAATA
CAGTAGCAACCCTCTATTGTGTGCATCAAAGGATAGAGATAAAAGACACCAAGGAAGCTTTAGACAAGAT
AGAGGAAGAGCAAAACAAAAGTAAGACCACCGCACAGCAAGCGGCCGCTGATCTTCAGACCTGGAGGAGG
AGATATGAGGGACAATTGGAGAAGTGAATTATATAAATATAAAGTAGTAAAAATTGAACCATTAGGAGTA
GCACCCACCAAGGCAAAGAGAAGAGTGGTGCAGAGAGAAAAAAGAGCAGTGGGAATAGGAGCTTTGTTCC
TTGGGTTCTTGGGAGCAGCAGGAAGCACTATGGGCGCAGCGTCAATGACGCTGACGGTACAGGCCAGACA
ATTATTGTCTGGTATAGTGCAGCAGCAGAACAATTTGCTGAGGGCTATTGAGGCGCAACAGCATCTGTTG
CAACTCACAGTCTGGGGCATCAAGCAGCTCCAGGCAAGAATCCTGGCTGTGGAAAGATACCTAAAGGATC
AACAGCTCCTGGGGATTTGGGGTTGCTCTGGAAAACTCATTTGCACCACTGCTGTGCCTTGGAATGCTAG
TTGGAGTAATAAATCTCTGGAACAGATTTGGAATCACACGACCTGGATGGAGTGGGACAGAGAAATTAAC
AATTACACAAGCTTAATACACTCCTTAATTGAAGAATCGCAAAACCAGCAAGAAAAGAATGAACAAGAAT
TATTGGAATTAGATAAATGGGCAAGTTTGTGGAATTGGTTTAACATAACAAATTGGCTGTGGTATATAAA
ATTATTCATAATGATAGTAGGAGGCTTGGTAGGTTTAAGAATAGTTTTTGCTGTACTTTCTATAGTGAAT
AGAGTTAGGCAGGGATATTCACCATTATCGTTTCAGACCCACCTCCCAACCCCGAGGGGACCCGACAGGC
CCGAAGGAATAGAAGAAGAAGGTGGAGAGAGAGACAGAGACAGATCCATTCGATTAGTGAACGGATCTCG
ACGGTATCGGTTAACTTTTAAAAGAAAAGGGGGGATTGGGGGGTACAGTGCAGGGGAAAGAATAGTAGAC
ATAATAGCAACAGACATACAAACTAAAGAATTACAAAAACAAATTACAAAATTCAAAATTTTATCGATAA
GCTTGGGAGTTCCGCGTTACATAACTTACGGTAAATGGCCCGCCTGGCTGACCGCCCAACGACCCCCGCC
CATTGACGTCAATAATGACGTATGTTCCCATAGTAACGCCAATAGGGACTTTCCATTGACGTCAATGGGT
GGAGTATTTACGGTAAACTGCCCACTTGGCAGTACATCAAGTGTATCATATGCCAAGTACGCCCCCTATT
GACGTCAATGACGGTAAATGGCCCGCCTGGCATTATGCCCAGTACATGACCTTATGGGACTTTCCTACTT
GGCAGTACATCTACGTATTAGTCATCGCTATTACCATGGTGATGCGGTTTTGGCAGTACATCAATGGGCG
TGGATAGCGGTTTGACTCACGGGGATTTCCAAGTCTCCACCCCATTGACGTCAATGGGAGTTTGTTTTGG
CACCAAAATCAACGGGACTTTCCAAAATGTCGTAACAACTCCGCCCCATTGACGCAAATGGGCGGTAGGC
GTGTACGGTGGGAGGTCTATATAAGCAGAGCTCGTTTAGTGAACCGTCAGATCGCCTGGAGACGCCATCC
ACGCTGTTTTGACCTCCATAGAAGACACCGACTCTAGAGGATCCGGACTAGTATGGTGAGCAAGGGCGAG
GAGGATAACATGGCCATCATCAAGGAGTTCATGCGCTTCAAGGTGCACATGGAGGGCTCCGTGAACGGCC
ACGAGTTCGAGATCGAGGGCGAGGGCGAGGGCCGCCCCTACGAGGGCACCCAGACCGCCAAGCTGAAGGT
GACCAAGGGTGGCCCCCTGCCCTTCGCCTGGGACATCCTGTCCCCTCAGTTCATGTACGGCTCCAAGGCC
TACGTGAAGCACCCCGCCGACATCCCCGACTACTTGAAGCTGTCCTTCCCCGAGGGCTTCAAGTGGGAGC
GCGTGATGAACTTCGAGGACGGCGGCGTGGTGACCGTGACCCAGGACTCCTCCCTGCAGGACGGCGAGTT
CATCTACAAGGTGAAGCTGCGCGGCACCAACTTCCCCTCCGACGGCCCCGTAATGCAGAAGAAGACCATG
GGCTGGGAGGCCTCCTCCGAGCGGATGTACCCCGAGGACGGCGCCCTGAAGGGCGAGATCAAGCAGAGGC
TGAAGCTGAAGGACGGCGGCCACTACGACGCTGAGGTCAAGACCACCTACAAGGCCAAGAAGCCCGTGCA
GCTGCCCGGCGCCTACAACGTCAACATCAAGTTGGACATCACCTCCCACAACGAGGACTACACCATCGTG
GAACAGTACGAACGCGCCGAGGGCCGCCACTCCACCGGCGGCATGGACGAGCTGTACAAGCTGCAGGGCG
GAGGAGGCAGCGGCGGAGGAGGCAGCGGCGGAGGAGGCAGCAGAAGGTATACACGCCGGAAGAATCTGTA
GAGATCCCCGGTCGCCACCGTGAGCAAGGGCGAGGAGCTGTTCACCGGGGTGGTGCCCATCCTGGTCGAG
CTGGACGGCGACGTAAACGGCCACAAGTTCAGCGTGTCCGGCGAGGGCGAGGGCGATGCCACCTACGGCA
AGCTGACCCTGAAGTTCATCTGCACCACCGGCAAGCTGCCCGTGCCCTGGCCCACCCTCGTGACCACCCT
GACCTACGGCGTGCAGTGCTTCAGCCGCTACCCCGACCACATGAAGCAGCACGACTTCTTCAAGTCCGCC
ATGCCCGAAGGCTACGTCCAGGAGCGCACCATCTTCTTCAAGGACGACGGCAACTACAAGACCCGCGCCG
AGGTGAAGTTCGAGGGCGACACCCTGGTGAACCGCATCGAGCTGAAGGGCATCGACTTCAAGGAGGACGG
CAACATCCTGGGGCACAAGCTGGAGTACAACTACAACAGCCACAACGTCTATATCATGGCCGACAAGCAG
AAGAACGGCATCAAGGTGAACTTCAAGATCCGCCACAACATCGAGGACGGCAGCGTGCAGCTCGCCGACC
ACTACCAGCAGAACACCCCCATCGGCGACGGCCCCGTGCTGCTGCCCGACAACCACTACCTGAGCACCCA
GTCCGCCCTGAGCAAAGACCCCAACGAGAAGCGCGATCACATGGTCCTGCTGGAGTTCGTGACCGCCGCC
GGGATCACTCTCGGCATGGACGAGCTGTACAAGTAAGGCGCGCCGGTGTACACCCTGCAGGGGTTTAAAC
CCACGCGTCGACCAGTGGTCGACCCTGTGGAATGTGTGTCAGTTAGGGTGTGGAAAGTCCCCAGGCTCCC
CAGCAGGCAGAAGTATGCAAAGCATGCATCTCAATTAGTCAGCAACCAGGTGTGGAAAGTCCCCAGGCTC
CCCAGCAGGCAGAAGTATGCAAAGCATGCATCTCAATTAGTCAGCAACCATAGTCCCGCCCCTAACTCCG
CCCATCCCGCCCCTAACTCCGCCCAGTTCCGCCCATTCTCCGCCCCATGGCTGACTAATTTTTTTTATTT
ATGCAGAGGCCGAGGCCGCCTCGGCCTCTGAGCTATTCCAGAAGTAGTGAGGAGGCTTTTTTGGAGGC
Features (pLannotate 1.2.2; 30 found; start..end, strand, type, name):
      2..601     +  CDS            PuroR (fragment): puromycin N-acetyltransferase; pac from Streptomyces; confers resistance to puromycin
    607..634     +  CDS            BleoR (fragment): antibiotic-binding protein; Sh ble from Streptoalloteichus hindustanus; confers resistance to bleomycin, phleomycin, and Zeocin™
    649..1237    +  misc_feature   WPRE: woodchuck hepatitis virus posttranscriptional regulatory element
   1254..1322    +  CDS            nef (fragment): NEF_HV1Z2 - Experimental evidence at protein level: Swiss-Prot protein existence level 1. Extracellular Nef protein targets CD4(+) T-lymphocytes for apoptosis by interacting with CXCR4 surface receptors. From Human immunodeficiency virus type 1 group M subtype D (isolate Z2/CDC-Z34) (HIV-1).
   1324..1557    +  LTR            3' LTR (ΔU3): self-inactivating 3' long terminal repeat (LTR) from HIV-1
   1629..1750    +  polyA_signal   SV40 poly(A) signal: SV40 polyadenylation signal
   1790..1925    +  rep_origin     SV40 ori: SV40 origin of replication
   1946..1964    -  promoter       T7 promoter: promoter for bacteriophage T7 RNA polymerase
   1972..2127    +  CDS            lacZα (fragment): LacZα fragment of β-galactosidase; lacZ fragment
   2132..2560    +  rep_origin     f1 ori (sequence partly withheld): f1 bacteriophage origin of replication; arrow indicates direction of (+) strand synthesis
   2613..2717    +  promoter       AmpR promoter: bla
   2718..3578    +  CDS            AmpR: β-lactamase; bla; confers resistance to ampicillin, carbenicillin, and related antibiotics
   3749..4337    +  rep_origin     ori: high-copy-number ColE1/pMB1/pBR322/pUC origin of replication
   4520..4612    +  CDS            lacI (fragment): lac repressor; lacI; The lac repressor binds to the lac operator to inhibit transcription in E. coli. This inhibition can be relieved by adding lactose or isopropyl-β-D-thiogalactopyranoside (IPTG).
   4625..4646    +  protein_bind   CAP binding site: CAP binding activates transcription in the presence of cAMP. E. coli catabolite activator protein
   4661..4691    +  promoter       lac promoter: promoter for the E. coli lac operon
   4699..4715    +  protein_bind   lac operator: The lac repressor binds to the lac operator to inhibit transcription in E. coli. This inhibition can be relieved by adding lactose or isopropyl-β-D-thiogalactopyranoside (IPTG). lac repressor encoded by lacI
   4760..4778    +  promoter       T3 promoter: promoter for bacteriophage T3 RNA polymerase
   4806..5032    +  promoter       RSV promoter: Rous sarcoma virus enhancer/promoter
   5033..5213    +  LTR            5' LTR (truncated): truncated 5' long terminal repeat (LTR) from HIV-1
   5260..5385    +  misc_feature   HIV-1 Ψ: packaging signal of human immunodeficiency virus type 1
   5369..5732    +  CDS            HIV-1 gag (fragment): gag protein from human immunodeficiency virus 1; gag
   5878..6111    +  misc_feature   RRE: The Rev response element (RRE) of HIV-1 allows for Rev-dependent mRNA export from the nucleus to the cytoplasm.
   6488..6588    +  CDS            Rev (fragment): human immunodeficiency virus 1 (HIV-1) Rev protein; rev; enhances nuclear export of unspliced and incompletely spliced viral mRNAs
   6607..6723    +  misc_feature   cPPT/CTS: central polypurine tract and central termination sequence of HIV-1
   6746..7049    +  enhancer       CMV enhancer: human cytomegalovirus immediate early enhancer
   7050..7253    +  promoter       CMV promoter: human cytomegalovirus (CMV) immediate early promoter
   7344..8051    +  CDS            mCherry: mCherry is a basic (constitutively fluorescent) red fluorescent protein published in 2004, derived from Discosoma sp.. It is reported to be a very rapidly-maturing monomer with low acid sensitivity.
   8151..8867    +  CDS            EGFP: the original enhanced GFP (Yang et al., 1996) mammalian codon-optimized
   8948..9245    +  promoter       SV40 promoter: SV40 enhancer and early promoter
