[The description below was written by a language model from this plasmid's Addgene catalogue record and pLannotate feature annotations shown in this document.]
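Description:
Reporter-2 is a third-generation-style, self-inactivating HIV-1 lentiviral transfer plasmid carrying a dual-fluorescence surrogate reporter for assaying targeted RNA editing. In bacteria it is maintained through a high-copy ColE1/pUC origin and selected with ampicillin (AmpR under its own bla promoter). An f1 origin and remnants of a cloning-vector backbone (lac promoter/operator, lacZα and lacI fragments, T7 and T3 promoters) are also annotated. The viral framework consists of an RSV promoter driving a truncated 5' LTR, the Ψ packaging signal with a gag fragment, the RRE for Rev-dependent export of the genomic RNA, the cPPT/CTS, a WPRE to enhance transcript expression, and a ΔU3 3' LTR followed by an SV40 poly(A) signal and SV40 origin. Packaging functions are not encoded and would have to be supplied in trans.

The payload is a CMV enhancer/promoter driving mCherry followed, after a short intervening segment of about 100 nt, by EGFP on the same strand. The record does not annotate this segment or state how it works. The arrangement fits a surrogate reporter in which mCherry marks expression of the transcript and EGFP reads out an editing event in the intervening target region, but the exact target sequence and whether it contains a stop codon are not given here. Downstream, an SV40 promoter runs across the plasmid's numbering origin into a puromycin N-acetyltransferase gene, allowing puromycin selection of transduced or transfected mammalian cells. A very short BleoR fragment after it appears to be a cloning remnant. The construct is intended for measuring programmable RNA editing efficiency in mammalian cells, either transiently or after stable integration.
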