Addgene plasmid #180219: Reporter-2
Purpose: Surrogate reporter plasmid for the assay of targeted RNA editing
Depositing lab: Wensheng Wei. Depositing organization: Peking University. Publication: Programmable RNA editing by recruiting endogenous ADAR using engineered RNAs. Qu L, Yi Z, Zhu S, Wang C, Cao Z, Zhou Z, Yuan P, Yu Y, Tian F, Liu Z, Bao Y, Zhao Y, Wei W. Nat Biotechnol. 2019 Sep;37(9):1059-1069. doi: 10.1038/s41587-019-0178-z. Epub 2019 Jul 15. PubMed 31308540.
Backbone
  Vector backbone: lenti vector
  Vector type: Lentiviral
  Selectable markers: Puromycin
Growth in bacteria
  Bacterial resistance: Ampicillin, 100 μg/mL
  Growth temperature: 37°C
  Growth strain: NEB Stable
  Copy number: Unknown
Gene/Insert
  Gene/Insert name: Surrogate reporter
Terms and licenses: Academic/Nonprofit Terms; Industry Terms: Not Available to Industry
How to cite: Reporter-2 was a gift from Wensheng Wei (Addgene plasmid # 180219 ; http://n2t.net/addgene:180219 ; RRID:Addgene_180219)
